>Addgene plasmid #148469 | pAc5.1B-lambdaN-HA-GST-DmNanos_116-163-V5His6_AC | depositor full sequence | sequence record 290917 | Full Sequence
CTTCAAGGAATTAATTCTATATTCTAAAAACACAAATGATACTTCTAAAAAAAATCATGAATGGCATCAA
CTCTGAATCAAATCTTTGCAGATGCACCTACTTCTCATTTCCACTGTCACATCATTTTTCCAGATCTCGC
TGCCTGTTATGTGGCCCACAAACCAAGACACGTTTTATGGCCATTAAAGCTGGCTGATCGTCGCCAAACA
CCAAATACATATCAATATGTACATTCGAGAAAGAAGCGATCAAAGAAGCGTCTTCGGGCGAGTAGGAGAA
TGCGGAGGAGAAGGAGAACGAGCTGATCTAGTATCTCTCCACAATCCAATGCCAACTGACCAACTGGCCA
TATTCGGAGCAATTTGAAGCCAATTTCCATCGCCTGGCGATCGCTCCATTCTTGGCTATATGTTTTTCAC
CGTTCCCGGGGCCATTTTCAAAGACTCGTCGGTAAGATAAGATTGTGTCACTCGCTGTCTCTCTTCATTT
GTCGAAGAATGCTGAGGAATTTCGCGATGACGTCGGCGAGTATTTTGAAGAATGAGAATAATTTGTATTT
ATACGAAAATCAGTTAGTGGAATTTTCTACAAAAACATGTTATCTATAGATAATTTTGTTGCAAAATATG
TTGACTATGACAAAGATTGTATGTATATACCTTTAATGTATTCTCATTTTCTTATGTATTTATAATGGCA
ATGATGATACTGATGATATTTTAAGATGATGCCAGACCACAGGCTGATTTCTGCGTCTTTTGCCGAACGC
AGTGCATGTGCGGTTGTTGTTTTTTGGAATAGTTTCAATTTTCGGACTGTCCGCTTTGATTTCAGTTTCT
TGGCTTATTCAAAAAGCAAAGTAAAGCCAAAAAAGCGAGATGGCAATACCAAATGCGGCAAAACGGTAGT
GGAAGGAAAGGGGTGCGGGGCAGCGGAAGGAAGGGTGGGGCGGGGCGTGGCGGGGTCTGTGGCTGGGCGC
GACGTCACCGACGTTGGAGCCACTCCTTTGACCATGTGTGCGTGTGTGTATTATTCGTGTCTCGCCACTC
GCCGGTTGTTTTTTTCTTTTTATCTCGCTCTCTCTAGCGCCATCTCGTACGCATGCTCAACGCACCGCAT
GTTGCCGTGTCCTTTATGCGTCATTTTGGCTCGAAATAGGCAATTATTTAAACAAAGATTAGTCAACGAA
AACGCTAAAATAAATAAGTCTACAATATGGTTACTTATTGCCATGTGTGTGCAGCCAACGATAGCAACAA
AAGCAACAACACAGTGGCTTTCCCTCTTTCACTTTTTGTTTGCAAGCGCGTGCGAGCAAGACGGCACGAC
CGGCAAACGCAATTACGCTGACAAAGAGCAGACGAAGTTTTGGCCGAAAAACATCAAGGCGCCTGATACG
AATGCATTTGCAATAACAATTGCGATATTTAATATTGTTTATGAAGCTGTTTGACTTCAAAACACACAAA
AAAAAAAATAAAACAAATTATTTGAAAGAGAATTAGGAATCGGACAGCTTATCGTTACGGGCTAACAGCA
CACCGAGACGAAATAGCTTACCTGACGTCACAGCCTCTGGAAGAACTGCCGCCAAGCAGAGAGAGAGAGA
AAAAGAGGGAGAGCAGCTTAGACCGCATGTGCTTGTGTGTGAGGCGTCTCTCTCTTCGTCTCCTGTTTGC
GCAAACGCATAGACTGCACTGAGAAAATCGATTACCTATTTTTTATGAATGAATATTTGCACTATTACTA
TTCAAAACTATTAAGATAGCAATCACATTCAATAGCCAAATACTATACCACCTGAGCGATGCAACGAAAT
GATCAATTTGAGCAAAAATGCTGCATATTTAGGACGGCATCATTATAGAAATGCTTCTTGCTGTGTACTT
TTCTCTCGTCTGGCAGCTGTTTCGCCGTTATTGTTAAAACCGGCTTAAGTTAGGTGTGTTTTCTACGACT
AGTGATGCCCCTACTAGAAGATGTGTGTTGCACAAATGTCCCTGAATAACCAATTTGAAGTGCAGATAGC
AGTAAACGTAAGCTAATATGAATATTATTTAACTGTAATGTTTTAATATCGCTGGACATTACTAATAAAC
CCACTATAAACACATGTACATATGTATGTTTTGGCATACAATGAGTAGTTGGGGAAAAAATGTGTAAAAG
CACCGTGACCATCACAGCATAAAGATAACCAGCTGAAGTATCGAATATGAGTAACCCCCAAATTGAATCA
CATGCCGCAACTGATAGGACCCATGGAAGTACACTCTTCATGGCGATATACAAGACACACACAAGCACGA
ACACCCAGTTGCGGAGGAAATTCTCCGTAAATGAAAACCCAATCGGCGAACAATTCATACCCATATATGG
TAAAAGTTTTGAACGCGACTTGAGAGCGGAGAGCATTGCGGCTGATAAGGTTTTAGCGCTAAGCGGGCTT
TATAAAACGGGCTGCGGGACCAGTTTTCATATCACTACCGTTTGAGTTCTTGTGCTGTGTGGATACTCCT
CCCGACACAAAGCCGCTCCATCAGCCAGCAGTCGTCTAATCCAGAGACCCCGGATCGGGGTACCAACATG
GACGCACAAACACGACGACGTGAGCGTCGCGCTGAGAAACAAGCTCAATGGAAAGCTGCAAACGGTGGAT
CTCCTCCACATATGGCTTACCCATACGATGTTCCAGATTACGCTCCTCCAAGCTTGAATTCTATGTCCCC
TATACTAGGTTATTGGAAAATTAAGGGCCTTGTGCAACCCACTCGACTTCTTTTGGAATATCTTGAAGAA
AAATATGAAGAGCATTTGTATGAGCGCGATGAAGGTGATAAATGGCGAAACAAAAAGTTTGAATTGGGTT
TGGAGTTTCCCAATCTTCCTTATTATATTGATGGTGATGTTAAATTAACACAGTCTATGGCCATCATACG
TTATATAGCTGACAAGCACAACATGTTGGGTGGTTGTCCAAAAGAGCGTGCAGAGATTTCAATGCTTGAA
GGAGCGGTTTTGGATATTAGATACGGTGTTTCGAGAATTGCATATAGTAAAGACTTTGAAACTCTCAAAG
TTGATTTTCTTAGCAAGCTACCTGAAATGCTGAAAATGTTCGAAGATCGTTTATGTCATAAAACATATTT
AAATGGTGATCATGTAACCCATCCTGACTTCATGTTGTATGACGCTCTTGATGTTGTTTTATACATGGAC
CCAATGTGCCTGGATGCGTTCCCAAAATTAGTTTGTTTTAAAAAACGTATTGAAGCTATCCCACAAATTG
ATAAGTACTTGAAATCCAGCAAGTATATAGCATGGCCTTTGCAGGGCTGGCAAGCCACGTTTGGTGGTGG
CGACCATCCTCCAAAATCGGTAGGCGGCCGCAGTCACCAGCAAACGGACGAGATTGCGCGATCCTTGAAA
ATCTTTGCGCAGGTGACGACGGGCGCAGCAGAAAATGCGGCTGGCTCGATGCAGGATGTGATGCAGGAGT
TCGCGACCAATGGCTATGCCAGCGATGATCTCGGTAATCTAGAGGGCCCGCGGTTCGAAGGTAAGCCTAT
CCCTAACCCTCTCCTCGGTCTCGATTCTACGCGTACCGGTCATCATCACCATCACCATTGAGTTTAAACC
CGCTGATCAGCCTCGACTGTGCCTTCTAAGGCCTGAGCTCGCTGATCAGCCTCGATCGAGGATCCAGACA
TGATAAGATACATTGATGAGTTTGGACAAACCACAACTAGAATGCAGTGAAAAAAATGCTTTATTTGTGA
AATTTGTGATGCTATTGCTTTATTTGTAACCATTATAAGCTGCAATAAACAAGTTAACAACAACAATTGC
ATTCATTTTATGTTTCAGGTTCAGGGGGAGGTGTGGGAGGTTTTTTAAAGCAAGTAAAACCTCTACAAAT
GTGGTATGGCTGATTATGATCAGTCGACCGATGCCCTTGAGAGCCTTCAACCCAGTCAGCTCCTTCCGGT
GGGCGCGGGGCATGACTATCGTCGCCGCACTTATGACTGTCTTCTTTATCATGCAACTCGTAGGACAGGT
GCCGGCAGCGCTCTGGGTCATTTTCGGCGAGGACCGCTTTCGCTGGAGCGCGACGATGATCGGCCTGTCG
CTTGCGGTATTCGGAATCTTGCACGCCCTCGCTCAAGCCTTCGTCACTGGTCCCGCCACCAAACGTTTCG
GCGAGAAGCAGGCCATTATCGCCGGCATGGCGGCCGACGCGCTGGGCTACGTCTTGCTGGCGTTCGCGAC
GCGAGGCTGGATGGCCTTCCCCATTATGATTCTTCTCGCTTCCGGCGGCATCGGGATGCCCGCGTTGCAG
GCCATGCTGTCCAGGCAGGTAGATGACGACCATCAGGGACAGCTTCAAGGATCGCTCGCGGCTCTTACCA
GCCAGCAAAAGGCCAGGAACCGTAAAAAGGCCGCGTTGCTGGCGTTTTTCCATAGGCTCCGCCCCCCTGA
CGAGCATCACAAAAATCGACGCTCAAGTCAGAGGTGGCGAAACCCGACAGGACTATAAAGATACCAGGCG
TTTCCCCCTGGAAGCTCCCTCGTGCGCTCTCCTGTTCCGACCCTGCCGCTTACCGGATACCTGTCCGCCT
TTCTCCCTTCGGGAAGCGTGGCGCTTTCTCAATGCTCACGCTGTAGGTATCTCAGTTCGGTGTAGGTCGT
TCGCTCCAAGCTGGGCTGTGTGCACGAACCCCCCGTTCAGCCCGACCGCTGCGCCTTATCCGGTAACTAT
CGTCTTGAGTCCAACCCGGTAAGACACGACTTATCGCCACTGGCAGCAGCCACTGGTAACAGGATTAGCA
GAGCGAGGTATGTAGGCGGTGCTACAGAGTTCTTGAAGTGGTGGCCTAACTACGGCTACACTAGAAGGAC
AGTATTTGGTATCTGCGCTCTGCTGAAGCCAGTTACCTTCGGAAAAAGAGTTGGTAGCTCTTGATCCGGC
AAACAAACCACCGCTGGTAGCGGTGGTTTTTTTGTTTGCAAGCAGCAGATTACGCGCAGAAAAAAAGGAT
CTCAAGAAGATCCTTTGATCTTTTCTACGGGGTCTGACGCTCAGTGGAACGAAAACTCACGTTAAGGGAT
TTTGGTCATGAGATTATCAAAAAGGATCTTCACCTAGATCCTTTTAAATTAAAAATGAAGTTTTAAATCA
ATCTAAAGTATATATGAGTAAACTTGGTCTGACAGTTACCAATGCTTAATCAGTGAGGCACCTATCTCAG
CGATCTGTCTATTTCGTTCATCCATAGTTGCCTGACTCCCCGTCGTGTAGATAACTACGATACGGGAGGG
CTTACCATCTGGCCCCAGTGCTGCAATGATACCGCGAGACCCACGCTCACCGGCTCCAGATTTATCAGCA
ATAAACCAGCCAGCCGGAAGGGCCGAGCGCAGAAGTGGTCCTGCAACTTTATCCGCCTCCATCCAGTCTA
TTAATTGTTGCCGGGAAGCTAGAGTAAGTAGTTCGCCAGTTAATAGTTTGCGCAACGTTGTTGCCATTGC
TGCAGGCATCGTGGTGTCACGCTCGTCGTTTGGTATGGCTTCATTCAGCTCCGGTTCCCAACGATCAAGG
CGAGTTACATGATCCCCCATGTTGTGCAAAAAAGCGGTTAGCTCCTTCGGTCCTCCGATCGTTGTCAGAA
GTAAGTTGGCCGCAGTGTTATCACTCATGGTTATGGCAGCACTGCATAATTCTCTTACTGTCATGCCATC
CGTAAGATGCTTTTCTGTGACTGGTGAGTACTCAACCAAGTCATTCTGAGAATAGTGTATGCGGCGACCG
AGTTGCTCTTGCCCGGCGTCAACACGGGATAATACCGCGCCACATAGCAGAACTTTAAAAGTGCTCATCA
TTGGAAAACGTTCTTCGGGGCGAAAACTCTCAAGGATCTTACCGCTGTTGAGATCCAGTTCGATGTAACC
CACTCGTGCACCCAACTGATCTTCAGCATCTTTTACTTTCACCAGCGTTTCTGGGTGAGCAAAAACAGGA
AGGCAAAATGCCGCAAAAAAGGGAATAAGGGCGACACGGAAATGTTGAATACTCATACTCTTCCTTTTTC
AATATTATTGAAGCATTTATCAGGGTTATTGTCTCATGAGCGGATACATATTTGAATGTATTTAGAAAAA
TAAACAAATAGGGGTTCCGCGCACATTTCCCCGAAAAGTGCCACCTGACGTCTAAGAAACCATTATTATC
ATGACATTAACCTATAAAAATAGGCGTATCACGAGGCCCTTTCGT
Features (pLannotate 1.2.2; 12 found; start..end, strand, type, name):
     56..2568    +  promoter       Ac5 promoter: Drosophila melanogaster actin 5C promoter
   2588..2653    +  CDS            N (fragment): REGN_LAMBD - Experimental evidence at protein level: Swiss-Prot protein existence level 1. Plays a role as a transcriptional antitermination factor that allows the virus to initiate its lytic phase. Activates expression of the delayed viral early genes by modifying host RNA polymerase (RNAP) into a form that is resistant to termination signals. This antitermination function requires the host NusA protein which serves to stabilize the interaction between antitermination protein N and host RNA polymerase. From Escherichia phage lambda (Bacteriophage lambda).
   2678..2704    +  CDS            3xHA (fragment): three tandem HA epitope tags
   2723..3376    +  CDS            GST26_SCHJA: Experimental evidence at protein level: Swiss-Prot protein existence level 1. GST isoenzymes appear to play a central role in the parasite detoxification system. Other functions are also suspected including a role in increasing the solubility of haematin in the parasite gut. From Schistosoma japonicum (Blood fluke).
   3395..3541    +  CDS            nos (fragment): NANOS_DROME - Experimental evidence at protein level: Swiss-Prot protein existence level 1. Maternal RNA-binding protein that is required for germ cells proliferation and self-renewal. Acts by forming a complex with pum and brat that regulates translation and mRNA stability. The complex binds to the Nanos Response Element (NRE), a 16 bp sequence in the hb mRNA 3'-UTR and prevents its translation. Controls posterior development. Rescuing factor for the abdominal defect of posterior group mutants. The other posterior group genes are not required for nanos function but rather play a role in local
   3560..3601    +  CDS            V5 tag: epitope tag from simian virus 5
   3701..3835    -  polyA_signal   SV40 poly(A) signal: SV40 polyadenylation signal
   3858..3942    -  CDS            large T antigen (fragment): large T antigen from SV40 (simian virus 40)
   3943..4413    +  CDS            TcR (fragment): tetracycline efflux protein; tet; confers resistance to tetracycline
   4457..5045    -  rep_origin     ori: high-copy-number ColE1/pMB1/pBR322/pUC origin of replication
   5216..6076    -  CDS            AmpR: β-lactamase; bla; confers resistance to ampicillin, carbenicillin, and related antibiotics
   6077..6181    -  promoter       AmpR promoter: bla
