[The description below was written by a language model from this plasmid's Addgene catalogue record and pLannotate feature annotations shown in this document.]
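Description:
pAc5.1B-lambdaN-HA-GST-DmNanos_116-163-V5His6_AC is a 6,275 nt insect-cell expression plasmid. The catalogue lists the backbone as unknown, although the name points to a pAc5.1B-type vector. It is propagated in E. coli through a ColE1/pMB1-family origin and selected with ampicillin via a bla (AmpR) gene under its own promoter. The repository lists the plasmid as low copy, whereas the origin is annotated as a high-copy type. No selectable marker for insect cells is annotated, which fits use by transient transfection. The annotated partial tetracycline-resistance and SV40 large T antigen fragments appear to be backbone remnants rather than functional genes.

Expression is driven by the Drosophila melanogaster actin 5C (Ac5) promoter, a strong constitutive promoter in fly cell lines. It is followed by a single fusion reading frame and an SV40 polyadenylation signal. The fusion begins with a short fragment of bacteriophage lambda N protein, the peptide that binds boxB RNA hairpins. Next come an HA epitope (annotated as a partial 3xHA match), Schistosoma japonicum GST, a fragment of Drosophila Nanos (nos) corresponding to residues 116–163 of isoform B, and a C-terminal V5 tag. The name also indicates a His6 tag, but this is not annotated in the feature table.

This layout suits tethering assays, in which the lambdaN peptide recruits the Nanos fragment to a boxB-containing reporter mRNA so that its effect on translation or stability can be measured. GST adds bulk and probably stabilises the short peptide, and can serve as an affinity handle. The HA and V5 epitopes allow detection or immunoprecipitation. The associated study concerns how Drosophila and vertebrate Nanos recruit the CCR4-NOT deadenylase complex, so this fragment was presumably used to map that activity.
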