Addgene plasmid #148469: pAc5.1B-lambdaN-HA-GST-DmNanos_116-163-V5His6_AC
Purpose: Insect Expression of DmNanos_116-163
Depositing lab: Elisa Izaurralde. Depositing organization: Max Planck Institute for Developmental Biology. Publication: Distinct modes of recruitment of the CCR4-NOT complex by Drosophila and vertebrate Nanos. Raisch T, Bhandari D, Sabath K, Helms S, Valkov E, Weichenrieder O, Izaurralde E. EMBO J. 2016 May 2;35(9):974-90. doi: 10.15252/embj.201593634. Epub 2016 Mar 11. PubMed 26968986.
Backbone
  Vector backbone: Unknown
  Vector type: Insect Expression
Growth in bacteria
  Bacterial resistance: Ampicillin, 100 μg/mL
  Growth temperature: 37°C
  Growth strain: DH5alpha
  Copy number: Low Copy
Gene/Insert
  Gene/Insert name: DmNanos_116-163
  Species: D. melanogaster (fly)
  Entrez Gene: nos (a.k.a. Dmel_CG5637, CG5637, DRONANOS, Dmel\CG5637, Dronanos, NANOS, NOS, Nanos, Nos, l(3)07117, l(3)j3B6, l(3)j4B6, nNOS)
  Cloning method: Unknown
Terms and licenses: Academic/Nonprofit Terms; Industry Terms: Not Available to Industry
Depositor comments: sequence given by NCBI: NM_001275794.1; isoformB Uniprot.: A0A0B4KGY5-1 Plasmids from this collection were made available to the research community and donated after the lab closed. Please note that the sequence provided by the depositing laboratory may be theoretical/predicted or based on Sanger sequencing results. There may be discrepancies between sequencing results obtained by Addgene and the depositor sequence. If an Addgene verified sequence is not available, please contact before placing your order to request that our lab fully sequence the plasmid.
How to cite: pAc5.1B-lambdaN-HA-GST-DmNanos_116-163-V5His6_AC was a gift from Elisa Izaurralde (Addgene plasmid # 148469 ; http://n2t.net/addgene:148469 ; RRID:Addgene_148469)
